>Addgene plasmid #213264 | GPR143-DuET | addgene full sequence | sequence record 430813 | Addgene NGS Result
CTCATATATACTTTAGATTGATTTAAAACTTCATTTTTAATTTAAAAGGATCTAGGTGAAGATCCTTTTT
GATAATCTCATGACCAAAATCCCTTAACGTGAGTTTTCGTTCCACTGAGCGTCAGACCCCGTAGAAAAGA
TCAAAGGATCTTCTTGAGATCCTTTTTTTCTGCGCGTAATCTGCTGCTTGCAAACAAAAAAACCACCGCT
ACCAGCGGTGGTTTGTTTGCCGGATCAAGAGCTACCAACTCTTTTTCCGAAGGTAACTGGCTTCAGCAGA
GCGCAGATACCAAATACCGTTCTTCTAGTGTAGCCGTAGTTAGGCCACCACTTCAAGAACTCTGTAGCAC
CGCCTACATACCTCGCTCTGCTAATCCTGTTACCAGTGGCTGCTGCCAGTGGCGATAAGTCGTGTCTTAC
CGGGTTGGACTCAAGACGATAGTTACCGGATAAGGCGCAGCGGTCGGGCTGAACGGGGGGTTCGTGCACA
CAGCCCAGCTTGGAGCGAACGACCTACACCGAACTGAGATACCTACAGCGTGAGCTATGAGAAAGCGCCA
CGCTTCCCGAAGGGAGAAAGGCGGACAGGTATCCGGTAAGCGGCAGGGTCGGAACAGGAGAGCGCACGAG
GGAGCTTCCAGGGGGAAACGCCTGGTATCTTTATAGTCCTGTCGGGTTTCGCCACCTCTGACTTGAGCGT
CGATTTTTGTGATGCTCGTCAGGGGGGCGGAGCCTATGGAAAAACGCCAGCAACGCGGCCTTTTTACGGT
TCCTGGCCTTTTGCTGGCCTTTTGCTCACATGTTCTTTCCTGCGTTATCCCCTGATTCTGTGGATAACCG
TATTACCGCCTTTGAGTGAGCTGATACCGCTCGCCGCAGCCGAACGACCGAGCGCAGCGAGTCAGTGAGC
GAGGAAGCGGAAGAGCGCCCAATACGCAAACCGCCTCTCCCCGCGCGTTGGCCGATTCATTAATGCAGCT
GGCACGACAGGTTTCCCGACTGGAAAGCGGGCAGTGAGCGCAACGCAATTAATGTGAGTTAGCTCACTCA
TTAGGCACCCCAGGCTTTACACTTTATGCTTCCGGCTCGTATGTTGTGTGGAATTGTGAGCGGATAACAA
TTTCACACAGGAAACAGCTATGACCATGATTACGCCAAGCTCTAGCTAGAGGTCGACGGTATACAGACAT
GATAAGATACATTGATGAGTTTGGACAAACCACAACTAGAATGCAGTGAAAAAAATGCTTTATTTGTGAA
ATTTGTGATGCTATTGCTTTATTTGTAACCATTATAAGCTGCAATAAACAAGTTGGGGTGGGCGAAGAAC
TCCAGCATGAGATCCCCGCGCTGGAGGATCATCCAGCCGGCGTCCCGGAAAACGATTCCGAAGCCCAACC
TTTCATAGAAGGCGGCGGTGGAATCGAAATCTCGTGATGGCAGGTTGGGCGTCGCTTGGTCGGTCATTTC
GAACCCCAGAGTCCCGCTCAGAAGAACTCGTCAAGAAGGCGATAGAAGGCGATGCGCTGCGAATCGGGAG
CGGCGATACCGTAAAGCACGAGGAAGCGGTCAGCCCATTCGCCGCCAAGCTCTTCAGCAATATCACGGGT
AGCCAACGCTATGTCCTGATAGCGGTCCGCCACACCCAGCCGGCCACAGTCGATGAATCCAGAAAAGCGG
CCATTTTCCACCATGATATTCGGCAAGCAGGCATCGCCATGGGTCACGACGAGATCCTCGCCGTCGGGCA
TGCGCGCCTTGAGCCTGGCGAACAGTTCGGCTGGCGCGAGCCCCTGATGCTCTTCGTCCAGATCATCCTG
ATCGACAAGACCGGCTTCCATCCGAGTACGTGCTCGCTCGATGCGATGTTTCGCTTGGTGGTCGAATGGG
CAGGTAGCCGGATCAAGCGTATGCAGCCGCCGCATTGCATCAGCCATGATGGATACTTTCTCGGCAGGAG
CAAGGTGAGATGACAGGAGATCCTGCCCCGGCACTTCGCCCAATAGCAGCCAGTCCCTTCCCGCTTCAGT
GACAACGTCGAGCACAGCTGCGCAAGGAACGCCCGTCGTGGCCAGCCACGATAGCCGCGCTGCCTCGTCC
TGCAGTTCATTCAGGGCACCGGACAGGTCGGTCTTGACAAAAAGAACCGGGCGCCCCTGCGCTGACAGCC
GGAACACGGCGGCATCAGAGCAGCCGATTGTCTGTTGTGCCCAGTCATAGCCGAATAGCCTCTCCACCCA
AGCGGCCGGAGAACCTGCGTGCAATCCATCTTGTTCAATCATGCGAAACGATCCTCATCCTGTCTCTTGA
TCAGATCCGAAAATGGATATACAAGCTCCCGGGAGCTTTTTGCAAAAGCCTAGGCCTCCAAAAAAGCCTC
CTCACTACTTCTGGAATAGCTCAGAGGCAGAGGCGGCCTCGGCCTCTGCATAAATAAAAAAAATTAGTCA
GCCATGGGGCGGAGAATGGGCGGAACTGGGCGGAGTTAGGGGCGGGATGGGCGGAGTTAGGGGCGGGACT
ATGGTTGCTGACTAATTGAGATGCATGCTTTGCATACTTCTGCCTGCTGGGGAGCCTGGGGACTTTCCAC
ACCTGGTTGCTGACTAATTGAGATGCATGCTTTGCATACTTCTGCCTGCTGGGGAGCCTGGGGACTTTCC
ACACCCTAACTGACACACATTCCACAGAATTAATTCGCGTTAAATTTTTGTTAAATCAGCTCATTTTTTA
ACCAATAGGCCGAAATCGGCAAAATCCCTTATAAATCAAAAGAATAGACCGAGATAGGGT
[37 nt withheld, positions 2791-2827]
AAAGAACGTGGACTCCAACGTCAAAGG
[49 nt withheld, positions 2855-2903]
T
[91 nt withheld, positions 2905-2995]
G
[124 nt withheld, positions 2997-3120]
GGGGATACCCCCTAGAGCCCCAGCTGGTTCTTTCCGCCTCAGAAGCCATAGAGCCCACCGCATCCCCAGC
ATGCCTGCTATTGTCTTCCCAATCCTCCCCCTTGCTGTCCTGCCCCACCCCACCCCCCAGAATAGAATGA
CACCTACTCAGACAATGCGATGCAATTTCCTCATTTTATTAGGAAAGGACAGTGGGAGTGGCACCTTCCA
GGGTCAAGGAAGGCACGGGGGAGGGGCAAACAACAGATGGCTGGCAACTAGAAGGCACAGTCGAGGCTGA
TCAGCGGGTTTAAACGGGCCCTCTAGACTCGAGTTAGGCAGGGGCCACCTGAGAAGTCTCGGTCTTAGAC
ACGGTGGTGCTGGCCTCATCGAATTCACCGGTGCGTCCACCGGTATCGATGAGATCGCCATGGGTGGGCA
ACGCCGGGTCTCCTTCATTCTTATTGCATGACTCGCTTGCGGTATGAATCTCGATCGTTGAAGCATCAGA
GCCCTCGGACAGCATGGACAGTGCCTCATCGGATGTCTGCCCTCCTACCTGAGAAACCTTGCCAGAGGCG
GGGTTTTCATGTGGCATCAGGGGGGATGGATGGGCCCCTTCGGCAGCACTGGTGGTGAGGGATTCCCATT
GAATCTCTTTGCGGGGGCTCTGGAACCCGAGGCTGCAGCCGGTCCAACCGTAAAAAGCCAAGCTGAGGAG
AAAACCTTGCGCAGGGTTCAGGATCCCCATGATAAACCAGGTAGTCTTGGCGGCGGTTCTGACTGGCTTG
AGGGACCCTCCATTAATATCTGTTTGCATTTCCAAATAAAAGAGCAAGGATTCGTTTATGATGTTGCTGA
GCCAACAGATGATAAGTACAAGCATGATTTTGAAGAACCGAATTTTGATAACTGCGCCCATCCTCCTCTC
GTTTTCAGTGTAGATCCCCTGGCGTCCTTTAAGCAGACTTGCGACGGCGGTAACCGTTTTTTGGAAAAGG
ATAGGATTGGCCACCAGAACAAGCAGCAACGGCAGGTACATGGTCACATAGTGTGGGATTGCATGGTCGA
GCCCTCTCTCGCATCGACTAACAGATGGATAGTAGAGCATCGCGGCGCCTTCCACGCACAGCAGAGTGGC
AAGCCCCCAGGCCATAATGTGATACAACAGTATGGTAGACAGTCCGGCAGAGCGCCTAATCACAAGATAT
GCATCGACGGCGTAACAAAAGAGCCACCAGAAGCAGGCGGAGTAGAGCAACTGAATCCACATAGCGCTGC
CTACGCAGAAAGCTGCTGGCCAGATCTCGGTATGATTCATGTCGGACACAGAATCTACGAAATTGGGGAA
TCCCAGCCACACTGTACTCCGTATCACCATCCCGAGGCAGCCCAGGAGATCACACGCTGCGGCTGCCCTC
AAGATGCGCACAGAAGCCGGTGGGGAGGTTGCGGGGGATCCTGGGCCAGCAGGCCTTCTCCCAGGCAGCA
GCTGAAGGAGACCCAGAGCAAGTCTAAGTCCGCCACTCCCAAGGCACAAGGCGTGAAAGGCGCGTGGCTG
GAAGGACAGCACCAACTGGGTAGCTGCGTCGCGAGTGGGACAACAAAAAGTGCCCAGCCTGGGGCTTGCC
ATATCGATGCTGGCGTCATCATCGTCCTTGTAGTCGGCGAATACCAGGCAGAAGATGTAGCTCAGGGCGA
TGATCGTCTTCATGGTGGCGCTAAGCTTAAGTTTAAACGCTAGCCAGCTTGGGTCTCCCTATAGTGAGTC
GTATTAATTTCGATAAGCCAGTAAGCAGTGGGTTCTCTAGTTAGCCAGAGAGCTCTGCTTATATAGACCT
CCCACCGTACACGCCTACCGCCCATTTGCGTCAATGGGGCGGAGTTGTTACGACATTTTGGAAAGTCCCG
TTGATTTTGGTGCCAAAACAAACTCCCATTGACGTCAATGGGGTGGAGACTTGGAAATCCCCGTGAGTCA
AACCGCTATCCACGCCCATTGATGTACTGCCAAAACCGCATCACCATGGTAATAGCGATGACTAATACGT
AGATGTACTGCCAAGTAGGAAAGTCCCATAAGGTCATGTACTGGGCATAATGCCAGGCGGGCCATTTACC
GTCATTGACGTCAATAGGGGGCGTACTTGGCATATGATACACTTGATGTACTGCCAAGTGGGCAGTTTAC
CGTAAATACTCCACCCATTGACGTCAATGGAAAGTCCCTATTGGCGTTACTATGGGAACATACGTCATTA
TTGACGTCAATGGGCGGGGGTCGTTGGGCGGTCAGCCAGGCGGGCCATTTACCGTAAGTTATGTAACGCG
GAACTCCATATATGGGCTATGAACTAATGACCCCGTAATTGATTACTATTAATAACTAGTCAATAATCAA
TGTCAACGCGTATATCTGGCCCGTACATCGCGAAGCAGCGCAAAACGCCTAACCCTAAGCAGATTCTTCA
TGCAAATGTCGGTCAAGCCTTGCCTTGTTGTAGCTTAAATTTTGCTCGCGCACTACTCAGCGACCTCCAA
CACACAAGCAGGGAGCAGATACTGGCTTAACTATGCGGCATCAGAGCAGATTGTACTGAGAGTGCACCAT
AGGGGATCGGGAGATCTCCCGATCCGTCGACGTCAGGTGGCACTTTTCGGGGAAATGTGCGCGGAACCCC
TATTTGTTTATTTTTCTAAATACATTCAAATATGTATCCGCTCATGAGACAATAACCCTGATAAATGCTT
CAATAATATTGAAAAAGGAAGAGTATGAGTATTCAACATTTCCGTGTCGCCCTTATTCCCTTTTTTGCGG
CATTTTGCCTTCCTGTTTTTGCTCACCCAGAAACGCTGGTGAAAGTAAAAGATGCTGAAGATCAGTTGGG
TGCACGAGTGGGTTACATCGAACTGGATCTCAACAGCGGTAAGATCCTTGAGAGTTTTCGCCCCGAAGAA
CGTTTTCCAATGATGAGCACTTTTAAAGTTCTGCTATGTGGCGCGGTATTATCCCGTATTGACGCCGGGC
AAGAGCAACTCGGTCGCCGCATACACTATTCTCAGAATGACTTGGTTGAGTACTCACCAGTCACAGAAAA
GCATCTTACGGATGGCATGACAGTAAGAGAATTATGCAGTGCTGCCATAACCATGAGTGATAACACTGCG
GCCAACTTACTTCTGACAACGATCGGAGGACCGAAGGAGCTAACCGCTTTTTTGCACAACATGGGGGATC
ATGTAACTCGCCTTGATCGTTGGGAACCGGAGCTGAATGAAGCCATACCAAACGACGAGCGTGACACCAC
GATGCCTGTAGCAATGGCAACAACGTTGCGCAAACTATTAACTGGCGAACTACTTACTCTAGCTTCCCGG
CAACAATTAATAGACTGGATGGAGGCGGATAAAGTTGCAGGACCACTTCTGCGCTCGGCCCTTCCGGCTG
GCTGGTTTATTGCTGATAAATCTGGAGCCGGTGAGCGTGGGTCTCGCGGTATCATTGCAGCACTGGGGCC
AGATGGTAAGCCCTCCCGTATCGTAGTTATCTACACGACGGGGAGTCAGGCAACTATGGATGAACGAAAT
AGACAGATCGCTGAGATAGGTGCCTCACTGATTAAGCATTGGTAACTGTCAGACCAAGTTTA
Features (pLannotate 1.2.2; 21 found; start..end, strand, type, name):
    154..742     +  rep_origin     ori: high-copy-number ColE1/pMB1/pBR322/pUC origin of replication
    925..1017    +  CDS            lacI (fragment): lac repressor; lacI; The lac repressor binds to the lac operator to inhibit transcription in E. coli. This inhibition can be relieved by adding lactose or isopropyl-β-D-thiogalactopyranoside (IPTG).
   1030..1051    +  protein_bind   CAP binding site: CAP binding activates transcription in the presence of cAMP. E. coli catabolite activator protein
   1066..1096    +  promoter       lac promoter: promoter for the E. coli lac operon
   1104..1120    +  protein_bind   lac operator: The lac repressor binds to the lac operator to inhibit transcription in E. coli. This inhibition can be relieved by adding lactose or isopropyl-β-D-thiogalactopyranoside (IPTG). lac repressor encoded by lacI
   1193..1314    -  polyA_signal   SV40 poly(A) signal: SV40 polyadenylation signal
   1309..1467    -  CDS            ble (fragment): BLE_KLEPN - Experimental evidence at protein level: Swiss-Prot protein existence level 1. Binding protein with a strong affinity to the bleomycin family of antibiotics. Binds to CL990; an antimitotic-antibiotic compound. From Klebsiella pneumoniae.
   1491..2282    -  CDS            neo: KKA2_KLEPN - Also known as kan, nptII. Experimental evidence at protein level: Swiss-Prot protein existence level 1. Resistance to kanamycin, neomycin, paromomycin, ribostamycin, butirosin and gentamicin B. From Klebsiella pneumoniae.
   2349..2678    -  promoter       SV40 promoter: SV40 enhancer and early promoter
   2692..3120    -  rep_origin     f1 ori (sequence partly withheld): f1 bacteriophage origin of replication; arrow indicates direction of (+) strand synthesis
   3141..3162    -  promoter       SV40 promoter (fragment): SV40 enhancer and early promoter
   3166..3390    -  polyA_signal   bGH poly(A) signal: bovine growth hormone polyadenylation signal
   3521..4732    -  CDS            GPR143: GP143_HUMAN - Also known as OA1. Experimental evidence at protein level: Swiss-Prot protein existence level 1. Receptor for tyrosine, L-DOPA and dopamine. After binding to L-DOPA, stimulates Ca(2+) influx into the cytoplasm, increases secretion of the neurotrophic factor SERPINF1 and relocalizes beta arrestin at the plasma membrane; this ligand-dependent signaling occurs through a G(q)-mediated pathway in melanocytic cells. Its activity is mediated by G proteins which activate the phosphoinositide signaling pathway. Plays also a role as an intracellular G protein-coupled receptor involved in m
   4745..4765    -  CDS            3xFLAG (fragment): three tandem FLAG® epitope tags
   4858..4876    -  promoter       T7 promoter: promoter for bacteriophage T7 RNA polymerase
   4892..4925    -  LTR            5' LTR (truncated) (fragment): truncated 5' long terminal repeat (LTR) from HIV-1
   4921..5124    -  promoter       CMV promoter: human cytomegalovirus (CMV) immediate early promoter
   5125..5504    -  enhancer       CMV enhancer: human cytomegalovirus immediate early enhancer
   5659..5711    +  misc_feature   bom (fragment): basis of mobility region from pBR322
   5770..5874    +  promoter       AmpR promoter: bla
   5875..6735    +  CDS            AmpR: β-lactamase; bla; confers resistance to ampicillin, carbenicillin, and related antibiotics
