[The description below was written by a language model from this plasmid's Addgene catalogue record and pLannotate feature annotations shown in this document.]
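Description:
GPR143-DuET is a mammalian expression plasmid built on the pcDNA 3.1 (+) backbone that carries the human G protein-coupled receptor GPR143, also known as OA1. It is one of the DuET ("dual epitope-tagged") receptor constructs. The plasmid is propagated in E. coli from a high-copy ColE1/pUC-type origin under ampicillin selection (β-lactamase driven by its own promoter). An f1 phage origin is also present. For mammalian cells, the backbone supplies a neomycin/kanamycin phosphotransferase gene under the SV40 enhancer/early promoter with an SV40 polyadenylation signal, the standard cassette for selecting stable transfectants. The annotation software also flags short lacI, lac promoter/operator, ble, bom and HIV-1 LTR-like fragments. These appear to be backbone remnants or partial matches rather than functional parts of the design.

The receptor coding sequence, inserted by Gibson assembly, sits downstream of the CMV immediate-early enhancer and promoter and is terminated by the bovine growth hormone polyadenylation signal. A T7 promoter lies between the CMV promoter and the insert and would permit in vitro transcription. According to the record, the open reading frame begins with a cleavable hemagglutinin signal peptide, which promotes membrane insertion and is removed. This is followed by an N-terminal FLAG epitope, which the feature table detects as a partial 3xFLAG match. A C-terminal 1D4 epitope is also recorded but is not separately annotated in the table. With a different tag at each end, the full-length receptor can be captured and detected independently of receptor-specific reagents. The construct is described as optimized for mammalian expression and proteomics studies, and the associated work used such receptors for multiplexed selectivity screening of anti-GPCR antibodies.
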