Addgene plasmid #213264: GPR143-DuET
Purpose: The DuET construct encodes the named human GPCR engineered with a cleaved hemagglutinin signal peptide, a 5' FLAG and a 3' 1D4 epitope tag optimized for expression in mammalian cells and proteomics studies.
Depositing lab: Thomas Sakmar. Depositing organization: Rockefeller University. Publication: Multiplexed selectivity screening of anti-GPCR antibodies. Dahl L, Kotliar IB, Bendes A, Dodig-Crnkovic T, Fromm S, Elofsson A, Uhlen M, Sakmar TP, Schwenk JM. Sci Adv. 2023 May 3;9(18):eadf9297. doi: 10.1126/sciadv.adf9297. Epub 2023 May 3. PubMed 37134173.
Backbone
  Vector backbone: pcDNA 3.1 (+)
  Vector type: Mammalian Expression
Growth in bacteria
  Bacterial resistance: Ampicillin, 100 μg/mL
  Growth temperature: 37°C
  Growth strain: DH5alpha
  Copy number: High Copy
Gene/Insert
  Gene/Insert name: GPR143 (alt names: G protein-coupled receptor 143; OA1)
  Species: H. sapiens (human)
  Entrez Gene: GPR143 (a.k.a. NYS6, OA1)
  Promoter: CMV, T7
  Tag / fusion protein: FLAG (N terminal on insert); 1D4 (C terminal on insert)
  Cloning method: Gibson Cloning
Terms and licenses: Academic/Nonprofit Terms; Industry Terms: Not Available to Industry
Depositor comments: Class: Unk, Family: Other 7TM. Ensembl ID: ENSG00000101850, Uniprot ID: P51810
How to cite: GPR143-DuET was a gift from Thomas Sakmar (Addgene plasmid # 213264 ; http://n2t.net/addgene:213264 ; RRID:Addgene_213264)
